>Addgene plasmid #31507 | L4440-daf-16abf | addgene partial sequence | sequence record 38006 | M13-F20 5'-TGTAAAACGACGGCCAGT-3'
ATTGGGTCCGGGCCCCCCCTCGAGGTCGACGGTATCGATAAGCTTCATTCTCGTTTCATGCGAATTCAGA
ATGAAGGAGCCGGAAAGAGCTCGTGGTGGGTTATTAATCCAGATGCAAAGCCAGGAAGGAATCCACGGCG
TACACGTGAACGATCCAATACTATTGAGACGACTACAAAGGCTCAACTCGAAAAATCTCGCCGCGGAGCC
AAGAAGAGGATAAAGGAGAGAGCATTGATGGGCTCCCTTCACTCGACACTTAATGGAAATTCGATTGCCG
GATCGATTCAAACGATTTCTCACGATTTGTATGATGATGATTCAATGCAAGGAGCATTTGATAACGTTCC
ATCATCTTTCCGTCCCCGAACTCAATCGAACCTCTCGATTCCTGGATCGTCGTCTCGTGTTTCTCCAGCT
ATTGGAAGTGATATCTATGATGATCTAGAATTCCCATCATGGGTTGGCGAATCGGTTCCAGCAATTCCAA
GTGATATTGTTGATAGAACTGATCAAATGCGTATCGATGCAACTACTCATATTGGTGGAGTTCAGATTAA
GCAGGAGTCGAAGCCGATTAAGACGGAACCAATTGCTCCACCACCATCATACCACGAGTTGAACAGTGTC
CGTGGATCGTGTGCTCAGAATCCACTTCTTCGAAATCCAATTGTGCCAAGCACTAACTTCAAGCCAATGC
CACTACCGGGTGCCTATGGAAACTATCAAAATGGTGGAATAACTCCAATCAATTGGCTATCAACATCCAA
CTCATCTCCACTGCCTGGAATTCAATCGTGTGGAATTGTAGCTGCACAGCATACTGTCGCTTCTTCATC
