>Addgene plasmid #31507 | L4440-daf-16abf | depositor partial sequence | sequence record 38240 | L4440-daf-16abf sequence 903 bps
ATCTGTCTCTTCATTCTCGTTTCATGCGAATTCAGAATGAAGGAGCCGGAAAGAGCTCGTGGTGGGTTAT
TAATCCAGATGCAAAGCCAGGAAGGAATCCACGGCGTACACGTGAACGATCCAATACTATTGAGACGACT
ACAAAGGCTCAACTCGAAAAATCTCGCCGCGGAGCCAAGAAGAGGATAAAGGAGAGAGCATTGATGGGCT
CCCTTCACTCGACACTTAATGGAAATTCGATTGCCGGATCGATTCAAACGATTTCTCACGATTTGTATGA
TGATGATTCAATGCAAGGAGCATTTGATAACGTTCCATCATCTTTCCGTCCCCGAACTCAATCGAACCTC
TCGATTCCTGGATCGTCGTCTCGTGTTTCTCCAGCTATTGGAAGTGATATCTATGATGATCTAGAATTCC
CATCATGGGTTGGCGAATCGGTTCCAGCAATTCCAAGTGATATTGTTGATAGAACTGATCAAATGCGTAT
CGATGCAACTACTCATATTGGTGGAGTTCAGATTAAGCAGGAGTCGAAGCCGATTAAGACGGAACCAATT
GCTCCACCACCATCATACCACGAGTTGAACAGTGTCCGTGGATCGTGTGCTCAGAATCCACTTCTTCGAA
ATCCAATTGTGCCAAGCACTAACTTCAAGCCAATGCCACTACCGGGTGCCTATGGAAACTATCAAAATGG
TGGAATAACTCCAATCAATTGGCTATCAACATCCAACTCATCTCCACTGCCTGGAATTCAATCGTGTGGA
ATTGTAGCTGCACAGCATACTGTCGCTTCTTCATCGGCTCTTCCAATTGATTTGGAAAATCTGACACTTC
CCGATCAGCCACTGATGGATACTATGGATGTTGATGCATTGATCAGACATGAGCTGAGTCAAG
