[The description below was written by a language model from this plasmid's Addgene catalogue record.]
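Description:
L4440-daf-16abf is an RNAi plasmid built on the L4440 backbone (about 2.8 kb without insert), the standard feeding vector for RNA interference in Caenorhabditis elegans. It is propagated in E. coli under ampicillin selection and is recorded as low copy. No feature table is provided, so the regulatory elements are not itemised. As generally known, though, L4440 places its multiple cloning site between two opposing T7 promoters. Both strands of a cloned fragment are therefore transcribed in bacteria that supply T7 RNA polymerase, and the strands anneal into double-stranded RNA.

The insert is a 903 bp fragment of the C. elegans daf-16 gene, which encodes the FOXO-family transcription factor acting downstream of insulin/IGF-like signalling. It was cloned by restriction digestion between HindIII and NheI, and both sites are retained. The insert is described as "daf-16a/b/f common", indicating that it comes from sequence shared by the a, b and f transcript isoforms. The resulting dsRNA should therefore knock down all three rather than a single isoform. The exact exons or coordinates covered are not stated in the record.

The construct fits the associated study of DAF-16 isoforms in longevity. Its typical use is RNAi by feeding, in which worms eat bacteria expressing the dsRNA to reduce daf-16 expression broadly. It likely serves as a pan-isoform comparison alongside isoform-specific knockdowns when examining lifespan and related daf-16-dependent phenotypes.
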