Addgene plasmid #31507: L4440-daf-16abf
Depositing lab: Heidi Tissenbaum. Depositing organization: University of Massachusetts, Worcester. Publication: A new DAF-16 isoform regulates longevity. Kwon ES, Narasimhan SD, Yen K, Tissenbaum HA. Nature. 2010 Jul 22. 466(7305):498-502. 10.1038/nature09184 PubMed 20613724.
Backbone
  Vector backbone: L4440
  Backbone size w/o insert (bp): 2790
  Vector type: RNAi
Growth in bacteria
  Bacterial resistance: Ampicillin, 100 μg/mL
  Growth temperature: 37°C
  Growth strain: DH5alpha
  Copy number: Low Copy
Gene/Insert
  Gene/Insert name: daf-16a/b/f common
  gRNA/shRNA sequence: see View Sequences link below
  Species: C. elegans (nematode)
  Insert size (bp): 903
  Entrez Gene: daf-16 (a.k.a. CELE_R13H8.1)
  Cloning method: Restriction Enzyme; 5′ cloning site HindIII (not destroyed); 3′ cloning site NheI (not destroyed)
  Sequencing primers: 5′ NA; 3′ M13-F20
Terms and licenses: Academic/Nonprofit Terms; Industry Terms: Not Available to Industry
How to cite: L4440-daf-16abf was a gift from Heidi Tissenbaum (Addgene plasmid # 31507 ; http://n2t.net/addgene:31507 ; RRID:Addgene_31507)
